>Addgene plasmid #179330 | pGEX4T1-NDFIP2 | addgene full sequence | sequence record 358705 | Addgene NGS Result
CGGCGCGTCTGCGTCTGGCTGGCTGGCATAAATATCTCACTCGCAATCAAATTCAGCCGATAGCGGAACG
GGAAGGCGACTGGAGTGCCATGTCCGGTTTTCAACAAACCATGCAAATGCTGAATGAGGGCATCGTTCCC
ACTGCGATGCTGGTTGCCAACGATCAGATGGCGCTGGGCGCAATGCGCGCCATTACCGAGTCCGGGCTGC
GCGTTGGTGCGGATATCTCGGTAGTGGGATACGACGATACCGAAGACAGCTCATGTTATATCCCGCCGTT
AACCACCATCAAACAGGATTTTCGCCTGCTGGGGCAAACCAGCGTGGACCGCTTGCTGCAACTCTCTCAG
GGCCAGGCGGTGAAGGGCAATCAGCTGTTGCCCGTCTCACTGGTGAAAAGAAAAACCACCCTGGCGCCCA
ATACGCAAACCGCCTCTCCCCGCGCGTTGGCCGATTCATTAATGCAGCTGGCACGACAGGTTTCCCGACT
GGAAAGCGGGCAGTGAGCGCAACGCAATTAATGTAAGTTAGCTCACTCATTAGGCACCCCAGGCTTTACA
CTTTATGCTTCCGGCTCGTATGTTGTGTGGAATTGTGAGCGGATAACAATTTCACACAGGAAACAGCTAT
GACCATGATTACGGATTCACTGGCCGTCGTTTTACAACGTCGTGACTGGGAAAACCCTGGCGTTACCCAA
CTTAATCGCCTTGCAGCACATCCCCCTTTCGCCAGCTGGCGTAATAGCGAAGAGGCCCGCACCGATCGCC
CTTCCCAACAGTTGCGCAGCCTGAATGGCGAATGGCGCTTTGCCTGGTTTCCGGCACCAGAAGCGGTGCC
GGAAAGCTGGCTGGAGTGCGATCTTCCTGAGGCCGATACTGTCGTCGTCCCCTCAAACTGGCAGATGCAC
GGTTACGATGCGCCCATCTACACCAACGTGACCTATCCCATTACGGTCAATCCGCCGTTTGTTCCCACGG
AGAATCCGACGGGTTGTTACTCGCTCACATTTAATGTTGATGAAAGCTGGCTACAGGAAGGCCAGACGCG
AATTATTTTTGATGGCGTTGGAATTAGCTTATCGACTGCACGGTGCACCAATGCTTCTGGCGTCAGGCAG
CCATCGGAAGCTGTGGTATGGCTGTGCAGGTCGTAAATCACTGCATAATTCGTGTCGCTCAAGGCGCACT
CCCGTTCTGGATAATGTTTTTTGCGCCGACATCATAACGGTTCTGGCAAATATTCTGAAATGAGCTGTTG
ACAATTAATCATCGGCTCGTATAATGTGTGGAATTGTGAGCGGATAACAATTTCACACAGGAAACAGTAT
TCATGTCCCCTATACTAGGTTATTGGAAAATTAAGGGCCTTGTGCAACCCACTCGACTTCTTTTGGAATA
TCTTGAAGAAAAATATGAAGAGCATTTGTATGAGCGCGATGAAGGTGATAAATGGCGAAACAAAAAGTTT
GAATTGGGTTTGGAGTTTCCCAATCTTCCTTATTATATTGATGGTGATGTTAAATTAACACAGTCTATGG
CCATCATACGTTATATAGCTGACAAGCACAACATGTTGGGTGGTTGTCCAAAAGAGCGTGCAGAGATTTC
AATGCTTGAAGGAGCGGTTTTGGATATTAGATACGGTGTTTCGAGAATTGCATATAGTAAAGACTTTGAA
ACTCTCAAAGTTGATTTTCTTAGCAAGCTACCTGAAATGCTGAAAATGTTCGAAGATCGTTTATGTCATA
AAACATATTTAAATGGTGATCATGTAACCCATCCTGACTTCATGTTGTATGACGCTCTTGATGTTGTTTT
ATACATGGACCCAATGTGCCTGGATGCGTTCCCAAAATTAGTTTGTTTTAAAAAACGTATTGAAGCTATC
CCACAAATTGATAAGTACTTGAAATCCAGCAAGTATATAGCATGGCCTTTGCAGGGCTGGCAAGCCACGT
TTGGTGGTGGCGACCATCCTCCAAAATCGGATCTGGTTCCGCGTGGATCCCCGGAATTCCCGGGTCGACA
AATGGATCACCACCAGCCGGGGACTGGGCGCTACCAGGTGCTTCTTAATGAAGAGGATAACTCAGAATCA
TCGGCTATAGAGCAGCCACCTACTTCAAACCCAGCACCGCAGATTGTGCAGGCTGTGTCTTCAGCACCAG
CACTTGAAACTGACTCTTCCCCTCCACCATATAGTAGTATTACTGTGGAAGTACCTACAACTTCAGATAC
AGAAGTTTACGGTGAGTTTTATCCCGTGCCACCTCCCTATAGCGTTGCTACCTCTCTTCCTACATACGAT
GAAGCTGAGAAGGCTAAAGCTGCTGCAATGGCAGCTGCAGCAGCAGAAACATCTCAAAGAATTCAGGAGG
AAGAGTGTCCACCAAGAGATGACTTCAGTGATGCAGACCAGCTCAGAGTGGGGAATGATGGCATTTTCAT
GCTGGCATTTTTCATGGCATTTATTTTCAACTGGCTTGGATTTTGTTTATCCTTCTGTATCACCAATACC
ATAGCTGGAAGGTATGGTGCTATCTGCGGATTTGGCCTTTCCTTGATCAAATGGATCCTTATTGTCAGGT
TTTCTGATTATTTTACTGGATATTTCAATGGACAGTATTGGCTTTGGTGGATATTTCTTGTACTTGGCCT
GCTCCTTTTCTTCAGAGGATTTGTTAATTATCTAAAAGTCAGAAACATGTCTGAAAGTATGGCAGCTGCT
CATAGAACAAGGTATTTCTTCTTATTGTAGTAGGCGGCCGCAGCATCGTGACTGACTGACGATCTGCCTC
GCGCGTTTCGGTGATGACGGTGAAAACCTCTGACACATGCAGCTCCCGGAGACGGTCACAGCTTGTCTGT
AAGCGGATGCCGGGAGCAGACAAGCCCGTCAGGGCGCGTCAGCGGGTGTTGGCGGGTGTCGGGGCGCAGC
CATGACCCAGTCACGTAGCGATAGCGGAGTGTATAATTCTTGAAGACGAAAGGGCCTCGTGATACGCCTA
TTTTTATAGGTTAATGTCATGATAATAATGGTTTCTTAGACGTCAGGTGGCACTTTTCGGGGAAATGTGC
GCGGAACCCCTATTTGTTTATTTTTCTAAATACATTCAAATATGTATCCGCTCATGAGACAATAACCCTG
ATAAATGCTTCAATAATATTGAAAAAGGAAGAGTATGAGTATTCAACATTTCCGTGTCGCCCTTATTCCC
TTTTTTGCGGCATTTTGCCTTCCTGTTTTTGCTCACCCAGAAACGCTGGTGAAAGTAAAAGATGCTGAAG
ATCAGTTGGGTGCACGAGTGGGTTACATCGAACTGGATCTCAACAGCGGTAAGATCCTTGAGAGTTTTCG
CCCCGAAGAACGTTTTCCAATGATGAGCACTTTTAAAGTTCTGCTATGTGGCGCGGTATTATCCCGTGTT
GACGCCGGGCAAGAGCAACTCGGTCGCCGCATACACTATTCTCAGAATGACTTGGTTGAGTACTCACCAG
TCACAGAAAAGCATCTTACGGATGGCATGACAGTAAGAGAATTATGCAGTGCTGCCATAACCATGAGTGA
TAACACTGCGGCCAACTTACTTCTGACAACGATCGGAGGACCGAAGGAGCTAACCGCTTTTTTGCACAAC
ATGGGGGATCATGTAACTCGCCTTGATCGTTGGGAACCGGAGCTGAATGAAGCCATACCAAACGACGAGC
GTGACACCACGATGCCTGCAGCAATGGCAACAACGTTGCGCAAACTATTAACTGGCGAACTACTTACTCT
AGCTTCCCGGCAACAATTAATAGACTGGATGGAGGCGGATAAAGTTGCAGGACCACTTCTGCGCTCGGCC
CTTCCGGCTGGCTGGTTTATTGCTGATAAATCTGGAGCCGGTGAGCGTGGGTCTCGCGGTATCATTGCAG
CACTGGGGCCAGATGGTAAGCCCTCCCGTATCGTAGTTATCTACACGACGGGGAGTCAGGCAACTATGGA
TGAACGAAATAGACAGATCGCTGAGATAGGTGCCTCACTGATTAAGCATTGGTAACTGTCAGACCAAGTT
TACTCATATATACTTTAGATTGATTTAAAACTTCATTTTTAATTTAAAAGGATCTAGGTGAAGATCCTTT
TTGATAATCTCATGACCAAAATCCCTTAACGTGAGTTTTCGTTCCACTGAGCGTCAGACCCCGTAGAAAA
GATCAAAGGATCTTCTTGAGATCCTTTTTTTCTGCGCGTAATCTGCTGCTTGCAAACAAAAAAACCACCG
CTACCAGCGGTGGTTTGTTTGCCGGATCAAGAGCTACCAACTCTTTTTCCGAAGGTAACTGGCTTCAGCA
GAGCGCAGATACCAAATACTGTCCTTCTAGTGTAGCCGTAGTTAGGCCACCACTTCAAGAACTCTGTAGC
ACCGCCTACATACCTCGCTCTGCTAATCCTGTTACCAGTGGCTGCTGCCAGTGGCGATAAGTCGTGTCTT
ACCGGGTTGGACTCAAGACGATAGTTACCGGATAAGGCGCAGCGGTCGGGCTGAACGGGGGGTTCGTGCA
CACAGCCCAGCTTGGAGCGAACGACCTACACCGAACTGAGATACCTACAGCGTGAGCTATGAGAAAGCGC
CACGCTTCCCGAAGGGAGAAAGGCGGACAGGTATCCGGTAAGCGGCAGGGTCGGAACAGGAGAGCGCACG
AGGGAGCTTCCAGGGGGAAACGCCTGGTATCTTTATAGTCCTGTCGGGTTTCGCCACCTCTGACTTGAGC
GTCGATTTTTGTGATGCTCGTCAGGGGGGCGGAGCCTATGGAAAAACGCCAGCAACGCGGCCTTTTTACG
GTTCCTGGCCTTTTGCTGGCCTTTTGCTCACATGTTCTTTCCTGCGTTATCCCCTGATTCTGTGGATAAC
CGTATTACCGCCTTTGAGTGAGCTGATACCGCTCGCCGCAGCCGAACGACCGAGCGCAGCGAGTCAGTGA
GCGAGGAAGCGGAAGAGCGCCTGATGCGGTATTTTCTCCTTACGCATCTGTGCGGTATTTCACACCGCAT
AAATTCCGACACCATCGAATGGCGCAAAACCTTTCGCGGTATGGCATGATAGCGCCCGGAAGAGAGTCAA
TTCAGGGTGGTGAATGTGAAACCAGTAACGTTATACGATGTCGCAGAGTATGCCGGTGTCTCTTATCAGA
CCGTTTCCCGCGTGGTGAACCAGGCCAGCCACGTTTCTGCGAAAACGCGGGAAAAAGTGGAAGCGGCGAT
GGCGGAGCTGAATTACATTCCCAACCGCGTGGCACAACAACTGGCGGGCAAACAGTCGTTGCTGATTGGC
GTTGCCACCTCCAGTCTGGCCCTGCACGCGCCGTCGCAAATTGTCGCGGCGATTAAATCTCGCGCCGATC
AACTGGGTGCCAGCGTGGTGGTGTCGATGGTAGAACGAAGCGGCGTCGAAGCCTGTAAAGCGGCGGTGCA
CAATCTTCTCGCGCAACGCGTCAGTGGGCTGATCATTAACTATCCGCTGGATGACCAGGATGCCATTGCT
GTGGAAGCTGCCTGCACTAATGTTCCGGCGTTATTTCTTGATGTCTCTGACCAGACACCCATCAACAGTA
TTATTTTCTCCCATGAAGACGGTACGCGACTGGGCGTGGAGCATCTGGTCGCATTGGGTCACCAGCAAAT
CGCGCTGTTAGCGGGCCCATTAAGTTCTGTCT
Features (pLannotate 1.2.2; 17 found; start..end, strand, type, name):
    519..540     +  protein_bind   CAP binding site: CAP binding activates transcription in the presence of cAMP. E. coli catabolite activator protein
    555..585     +  promoter       lac promoter: promoter for the E. coli lac operon
    593..609     +  protein_bind   lac operator: The lac repressor binds to the lac operator to inhibit transcription in E. coli. This inhibition can be relieved by adding lactose or isopropyl-β-D-thiogalactopyranoside (IPTG). lac repressor encoded by lacI
    629..802     +  CDS            lacZα: LacZα fragment of β-galactosidase; lacZ fragment
   1066..1182    -  CDS            yciV (fragment): RNAAM_ECOLI - Also known as trpH From Escherichia coli (strain K12).
   1258..1286    +  promoter       tac promoter: strong E. coli promoter; hybrid between the trp and lac UV5 promoters
   1294..1310    +  protein_bind   lac operator: The lac repressor binds to the lac operator to inhibit transcription in E. coli. This inhibition can be relieved by adding lactose or isopropyl-β-D-thiogalactopyranoside (IPTG). lac repressor encoded by lacI
   1333..1986    +  CDS            GST26_SCHJA: Experimental evidence at protein level: Swiss-Prot protein existence level 1. GST isoenzymes appear to play a central role in the parasite detoxification system. Other functions are also suspected including a role in increasing the solubility of haematin in the parasite gut. From Schistosoma japonicum (Blood fluke).
   1966..2757    +  CDS            NDFIP2 (fragment): NFIP2_HUMAN - Also known as KIAA1165, N4WBP5A. Experimental evidence at protein level: Swiss-Prot protein existence level 1. Activates HECT domain-containing E3 ubiquitin-protein ligases, including ITCH, NEDD4, NEDD4L, SMURF2, WWP1 and WWP2, and consequently modulates the stability of their targets. As a result, may control many cellular processes. Recruits ITCH, NEDD4 and SMURF2 to endosomal membranes. Negatively regulates KCNH2 potassium channel activity by decreasing its cell-surface expression and interfering with channel maturation through recruitment of NEDD4L to the Golgi apparatus and
   2794..2833    +  CDS            rop (fragment): Rop protein, which maintains plasmids at low copy number; rop
   2935..2975    +  misc_feature   bom (fragment): basis of mobility region from pBR322
   3080..3184    +  promoter       AmpR promoter: bla
   3185..4045    +  CDS            AmpR: β-lactamase; bla; confers resistance to ampicillin, carbenicillin, and related antibiotics
   4216..4804    +  rep_origin     ori: high-copy-number ColE1/pMB1/pBR322/pUC origin of replication
   4990..5041    -  misc_feature   bom (fragment): basis of mobility region from pBR322
   5048..5125    +  promoter       lacI promoter: lacI
   5126..506     +  CDS            lacI (across the origin): lac repressor; lacI; The lac repressor binds to the lac operator to inhibit transcription in E. coli. This inhibition can be relieved by adding lactose or isopropyl-β-D-thiogalactopyranoside (IPTG).
