[The description below was written by a language model from this plasmid's Addgene catalogue record and pLannotate feature annotations shown in this document.]
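Description:
pGEX4T1-NDFIP2 is a bacterial expression plasmid of about 5.7 kb, built on the pGEX-4T-1 backbone, for producing human NDFIP2 (also known as N4WBP5A) in E. coli as a fusion to glutathione S-transferase. It replicates from a ColE1/pMB1-type origin, is recorded as high copy, and is selected with ampicillin through the β-lactamase gene driven by its own promoter. Short remnants of pBR322-derived sequence (rop and bom fragments), a lacZα segment with its lac promoter, operator and CAP site, and a small yciV fragment are annotated as backbone carry-over and do not contribute to the payload.

The expression cassette consists of the hybrid tac promoter followed by a lac operator, which drives the Schistosoma japonicum 26 kDa GST coding sequence fused in frame at its C-terminus to NDFIP2. The insert was cloned between SalI and NotI sites, both of which were retained, and the record describes it as optimized for E. coli expression. The catalogue lists the insert as 728 bp, and the annotation labels the matching region as an NDFIP2 fragment, so the insert may not encode the full-length protein; the record does not specify the boundaries. The plasmid also carries lacI with its own promoter, so the lac repressor holds the tac promoter off until it is relieved with IPTG.

NDFIP2 is an activator and adaptor of HECT-domain E3 ubiquitin ligases of the NEDD4 family. The GST tag allows capture of the fusion protein on glutathione resin, so the construct suits the preparation of recombinant protein for purification, pull-down or in vitro ubiquitination studies, although the record states only the expression purpose.
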