Addgene plasmid #179330: pGEX4T1-NDFIP2
Purpose: E. coli optimized expression of GST-fusion of human NDFIP2
Depositing lab: Arthur Haas. Depositing organization: Louisiana State University Health Sciences Center, New Orleans.
Backbone
  Vector backbone: pGEX4T-1
  Backbone manufacturer: GEHealthcare
  Vector type: Bacterial Expression
Growth in bacteria
  Bacterial resistance: Ampicillin, 100 μg/mL
  Growth temperature: 37°C
  Growth strain: DH5alpha
  Copy number: High Copy
Gene/Insert
  Gene/Insert name: NDFIP2 (alt name: N4WBP5A)
  Species: H. sapiens (human)
  Insert size (bp): 728
  Entrez Gene: NDFIP2 (a.k.a. N4WBP5A)
  Tag / fusion protein: GST (N terminal on backbone)
  Cloning method: Restriction Enzyme; 5′ cloning site Sal1 (not destroyed); 3′ cloning site Not1 (not destroyed)
Terms and licenses: Academic/Nonprofit Terms; Industry Terms: Not Available to Industry
How to cite: pGEX4T1-NDFIP2 was a gift from Arthur Haas (Addgene plasmid # 179330 ; http://n2t.net/addgene:179330 ; RRID:Addgene_179330)
